LOCUS       Exported 5821 bp ds-DNA circular SYN 13-MAY-2021
DEFINITION  mammalian expression of mutant TMEM230 (isoform 1) and ZsGreen.
ACCESSION   .
VERSION     .
KEYWORDS    TMEM230-M2/X184W-IRES(isoform 1)
SOURCE      synthetic DNA construct
  ORGANISM  synthetic DNA construct
REFERENCE   1 (bases 1 to 5821)
  AUTHORS   Deng HX, Shi Y, Yang Y, Ahmeti KB, Miller N, Huang C, Cheng L, Zhai
            H, Deng S, Nuytemans K, Corbett NJ, Kim MJ, Deng H, Tang B, Yang Z,
            Xu Y, Chan P, Huang B, Gao XP, Song Z, Liu Z, Fecto F, Siddique N,
            Foroud T, Jankovic J, Ghetti B, Nicholson DA, Krainc D, Melen O,
            Vance JM, Pericak-Vance MA, Ma YC, Rajput AH, Siddique T
  TITLE     Identification of TMEM230 mutations in familial Parkinson's disease.
  JOURNAL   Nat Genet. 2016 Jul;48(7):733-9. doi: 10.1038/ng.3589. Epub 2016 Jun
            6.
  PUBMED    27270108
REFERENCE   2 (bases 1 to 5821)
  AUTHORS   .
  TITLE     Direct Submission
  JOURNAL   Exported May 13, 2021 from SnapGene Server 1.1.58
            http://www.snapgene.com
FEATURES             Location/Qualifiers
     source          1..5821
                     /organism="synthetic DNA construct"
                     /mol_type="other DNA"
     rep_origin      24..612
                     /direction=RIGHT
                     /label=ori
                     /note="high-copy-number ColE1/pMB1/pBR322/pUC origin of
                     replication"
     primer_bind     513..532
                     /label=pBR322ori-F
                     /note="pBR322 origin, forward primer"
     enhancer        787..1090
                     /label=CMV enhancer
                     /note="human cytomegalovirus immediate early enhancer"
     promoter        1091..1294
                     /label=CMV promoter
                     /note="human cytomegalovirus (CMV) immediate early
                     promoter"
     primer_bind     1245..1265
                     /label=CMV-F
                     /note="Human CMV immediate early promoter, forward primer"
     misc_feature    1931..2517
                     /label=IRES2
                     /note="internal ribosome entry site (IRES) of the
                     encephalomyocarditis virus (EMCV)"
     primer_bind     complement(2098..2115)
                     /label=IRES reverse
                     /note="IRES internal ribosome entry site, reverse primer.
                     Also called pCDH-rev"
     primer_bind     2325..2344
                     /label=IRES-F
                     /note="IRES internal ribosome entry site, forward primer"
     CDS             2518..3213
                     /codon_start=1
                     /product="Zoanthus green fluorescent protein"
                     /label=ZsGreen1
                     /note="mammalian codon-optimized"
                     /translation="MAQSKHGLTKEMTMKYRMEGCVDGHKFVITGEGIGYPFKGKQAIN
                     LCVVEGGPLPFAEDILSAAFMYGNRVFTEYPQDIVDYFKNSCPAGYTWDRSFLFEDGAV
                     CICNADITVSVEENCMYHESKFYGVNFPADGPVMKKMTDNWEPSCEKIIPVPKQGILKG
                     DVSMYLLLKDGGRLRCQFDTVYKAKSVPRKMPDWHFIQHKLTREDRSDAKNQKWHLTEH
                     AIASGSALP"
     polyA_signal    3335..3456
                     /label=SV40 poly(A) signal
                     /note="SV40 polyadenylation signal"
     primer_bind     complement(3372..3391)
                     /label=SV40pA-R
                     /note="SV40 polyA, reverse primer"
     primer_bind     3426..3445
                     /label=EBV-rev
                     /note="SV40 polyA terminator, reverse primer"
     rep_origin      complement(3463..3918)
                     /direction=LEFT
                     /label=f1 ori
                     /note="f1 bacteriophage origin of replication; arrow
                     indicates direction of (+) strand synthesis"
     primer_bind     complement(3600..3621)
                     /label=F1ori-F
                     /note="F1 origin, forward primer"
     primer_bind     3812..3831
                     /label=F1ori-R
                     /note="F1 origin, reverse primer"
     promoter        3945..4049
                     /gene="bla"
                     /label=AmpR promoter
     promoter        4051..4408
                     /label=SV40 promoter
                     /note="SV40 enhancer and early promoter"
     primer_bind     complement(4074..4094)
                     /label=pBABE 3'
                     /note="SV40 enhancer, reverse primer for pBABE vectors"
     rep_origin      4259..4394
                     /label=SV40 ori
                     /note="SV40 origin of replication"
     primer_bind     4321..4340
                     /label=SV40pro-F
                     /note="SV40 promoter/origin, forward primer"
     CDS             4443..5237
                     /codon_start=1
                     /gene="aph(3')-II (or nptII)"
                     /product="aminoglycoside phosphotransferase from Tn5"
                     /label=NeoR/KanR
                     /note="confers resistance to neomycin, kanamycin, and G418
                     (Geneticin(R))"
                     /translation="MIEQDGLHAGSPAAWVERLFGYDWAQQTIGCSDAAVFRLSAQGRP
                     VLFVKTDLSGALNELQDEAARLSWLATTGVPCAAVLDVVTEAGRDWLLLGEVPGQDLLS
                     SHLAPAEKVSIMADAMRRLHTLDPATCPFDHQAKHRIERARTRMEAGLVDQDDLDEEHQ
                     GLAPAELFARLKASMPDGEDLVVTHGDACLPNIMVENGRFSGFIDCGRLGVADRYQDIA
                     LATRDIAEELGGEWADRFLVLYGIAAPDSQRIAFYRLLDEFF"
     primer_bind     complement(4497..4516)
                     /label=Neo-R
                     /note="Neomycin resistance gene, reverse primer"
     primer_bind     5107..5126
                     /label=Neo-F
                     /note="Neomycin resistance gene, forward primer"
     primer_bind     complement(5425..5444)
                     /label=TK-pA-R
                     /note="Thymidine kinase polyA, reverse primer"
     polyA_signal    5469..5516
                     /label=HSV TK poly(A) signal
                     /note="herpes simplex virus thymidine kinase
                     polyadenylation signal (Cole and Stacy, 1985)"
ORIGIN
        1 gtagaaaaga tcaaaggatc ttcttgagat cctttttttc tgcgcgtaat ctgctgcttg
       61 caaacaaaaa aaccaccgct accagcggtg gtttgtttgc cggatcaaga gctaccaact
      121 ctttttccga aggtaactgg cttcagcaga gcgcagatac caaatactgt tcttctagtg
      181 tagccgtagt taggccacca cttcaagaac tctgtagcac cgcctacata cctcgctctg
      241 ctaatcctgt taccagtggc tgctgccagt ggcgataagt cgtgtcttac cgggttggac
      301 tcaagacgat agttaccgga taaggcgcag cggtcgggct gaacgggggg ttcgtgcaca
      361 cagcccagct tggagcgaac gacctacacc gaactgagat acctacagcg tgagctatga
      421 gaaagcgcca cgcttcccga agggagaaag gcggacaggt atccggtaag cggcagggtc
      481 ggaacaggag agcgcacgag ggagcttcca gggggaaacg cctggtatct ttatagtcct
      541 gtcgggtttc gccacctctg acttgagcgt cgatttttgt gatgctcgtc aggggggcgg
      601 agcctatgga aaaacgccag caacgcggcc tttttacggt tcctggcctt ttgctggcct
      661 tttgctcaca tgttctttcc tgcgttatcc cctgattctg tggataaccg tattaccgcc
      721 atgcattagt tattaatagt aatcaattac ggggtcatta gttcatagcc catatatgga
      781 gttccgcgtt acataactta cggtaaatgg cccgcctggc tgaccgccca acgacccccg
      841 cccattgacg tcaataatga cgtatgttcc catagtaacg ccaataggga ctttccattg
      901 acgtcaatgg gtggagtatt tacggtaaac tgcccacttg gcagtacatc aagtgtatca
      961 tatgccaagt acgcccccta ttgacgtcaa tgacggtaaa tggcccgcct ggcattatgc
     1021 ccagtacatg accttatggg actttcctac ttggcagtac atctacgtat tagtcatcgc
     1081 tattaccatg gtgatgcggt tttggcagta catcaatggg cgtggatagc ggtttgactc
     1141 acggggattt ccaagtctcc accccattga cgtcaatggg agtttgtttt ggcaccaaaa
     1201 tcaacgggac tttccaaaat gtcgtaacaa ctccgcccca ttgacgcaaa tgggcggtag
     1261 gcgtgtacgg tgggaggtct atataagcag agctggttta gtgaaccgtc agatccgcta
     1321 gcgctaccgg actcagatct cgaggccacc atgcaacctt gggcgctgcc aaccgtgggc
     1381 gagctctggg tgtgcgggcg gcctggcgcg gcgctccgat ggagtctagt tctgtcgccc
     1441 aggctggagc ccagtggtgt gatctcagct cactgcaatc tccacctcct ggcttcaagc
     1501 gattcttctg cttcagcctc ccgactgtgt cagcgtgtta tgatgccgtc ccgtaccaac
     1561 ctggctactg gaatccccag tagtaaagtg aaatattcaa ggctctccag cacagacgat
     1621 ggctacattg accttcagtt taagaaaacc cctcctaaga tcccttataa ggccatcgca
     1681 cttgccactg tgctgttttt gattggcgcc tttctcatta ttataggctc cctcctgctg
     1741 tcaggctaca tcagcaaagg gggggcagac cgggccgttc cagtgctgat cattggcatt
     1801 ctggtgttcc tacccggatt ttaccacctg cgcatcgctt actatgcatc caaaggctac
     1861 cgtggttact cctatgatga cattccagac tttgatgact ggcacccacc ccatagctga
     1921 ggaggatccg cccctctccc tccccccccc ctaacgttac tggccgaagc cgcttggaat
     1981 aaggccggtg tgcgtttgtc tatatgttat tttccaccat attgccgtct tttggcaatg
     2041 tgagggcccg gaaacctggc cctgtcttct tgacgagcat tcctaggggt ctttcccctc
     2101 tcgccaaagg aatgcaaggt ctgttgaatg tcgtgaagga agcagttcct ctggaagctt
     2161 cttgaagaca aacaacgtct gtagcgaccc tttgcaggca gcggaacccc ccacctggcg
     2221 acaggtgcct ctgcggccaa aagccacgtg tataagatac acctgcaaag gcggcacaac
     2281 cccagtgcca cgttgtgagt tggatagttg tggaaagagt caaatggctc tcctcaagcg
     2341 tattcaacaa ggggctgaag gatgcccaga aggtacccca ttgtatggga tctgatctgg
     2401 ggcctcggta cacatgcttt acatgtgttt agtcgaggtt aaaaaaacgt ctaggccccc
     2461 cgaaccacgg ggacgtggtt ttcctttgaa aaacacgatg ataatatggc cacaaccatg
     2521 gcccagtcca agcacggcct gaccaaggag atgaccatga agtaccgcat ggagggctgc
     2581 gtggacggcc acaagttcgt gatcaccggc gagggcatcg gctacccctt caagggcaag
     2641 caggccatca acctgtgcgt ggtggagggc ggccccttgc ccttcgccga ggacatcttg
     2701 tccgccgcct tcatgtacgg caaccgcgtg ttcaccgagt acccccagga catcgtcgac
     2761 tacttcaaga actcctgccc cgccggctac acctgggacc gctccttcct gttcgaggac
     2821 ggcgccgtgt gcatctgcaa cgccgacatc accgtgagcg tggaggagaa ctgcatgtac
     2881 cacgagtcca agttctacgg cgtgaacttc cccgccgacg gccccgtgat gaagaagatg
     2941 accgacaact gggagccctc ctgcgagaag atcatccccg tgcccaagca gggcatcttg
     3001 aagggcgacg tgagcatgta cctgctgctg aaggacggtg gccgcttgcg ctgccagttc
     3061 gacaccgtgt acaaggccaa gtccgtgccc cgcaagatgc ccgactggca cttcatccag
     3121 cacaagctga cccgcgagga ccgcagcgac gccaagaacc agaagtggca cctgaccgag
     3181 cacgccatcg cctccggctc cgccttgccc tgagcggccg cgactctaga tcataatcag
     3241 ccataccaca tttgtagagg ttttacttgc tttaaaaaac ctcccacacc tccccctgaa
     3301 cctgaaacat aaaatgaatg caattgttgt tgttaacttg tttattgcag cttataatgg
     3361 ttacaaataa agcaatagca tcacaaattt cacaaataaa gcattttttt cactgcattc
     3421 tagttgtggt ttgtccaaac tcatcaatgt atcttaaggc gtaaattgta agcgttaata
     3481 ttttgttaaa attcgcgtta aatttttgtt aaatcagctc attttttaac caataggccg
     3541 aaatcggcaa aatcccttat aaatcaaaag aatagaccga gatagggttg agtgttgttc
     3601 cagtttggaa caagagtcca ctattaaaga acgtggactc caacgtcaaa ggnnnnnnnn
     3661 nnnnnnnnnn nnnnnnnnnn nnnnnnnnnn nnnnnnnnnn ntnnnnnnnn nnnnnnnnnn
     3721 nnnnnnnnnn nnnnnnnnnn nnnnnnnnnn nnnnnnnnnn nnnnnnnnnn nnnnnnnnnn
     3781 nnnnnnnnnn nnngnnnnnn nnnnnnnnnn nnnnnnnnnn nnnnnnnnnn nnnnnnnnnn
     3841 nnnnnnnnnn nnnnnnnnnn nnnnnnnnnn nnnnnnnnnn nnnnnnnnnn nnnnnnnnnn
     3901 nnnnnnnnnn nnnnnnnnca ggtggcactt ttcggggaaa tgtgcgcgga acccctattt
     3961 gtttattttt ctaaatacat tcaaatatgt atccgctcat gagacaataa ccctgataaa
     4021 tgcttcaata atattgaaaa aggaagagtc ctgaggcgga aagaaccagc tgtggaatgt
     4081 gtgtcagtta gggtgtggaa agtccccagg ctccccagca ggcagaagta tgcaaagcat
     4141 gcatctcaat tagtcagcaa ccaggtgtgg aaagtcccca ggctccccag caggcagaag
     4201 tatgcaaagc atgcatctca attagtcagc aaccatagtc ccgcccctaa ctccgcccat
     4261 cccgccccta actccgccca gttccgccca ttctccgccc catggctgac taattttttt
     4321 tatttatgca gaggccgagg ccgcctcggc ctctgagcta ttccagaagt agtgaggagg
     4381 cttttttgga ggcctaggct tttgcaaaga tcgatcaaga gacaggatga ggatcgtttc
     4441 gcatgattga acaagatgga ttgcacgcag gttctccggc cgcttgggtg gagaggctat
     4501 tcggctatga ctgggcacaa cagacaatcg gctgctctga tgccgccgtg ttccggctgt
     4561 cagcgcaggg gcgcccggtt ctttttgtca agaccgacct gtccggtgcc ctgaatgaac
     4621 tgcaagacga ggcagcgcgg ctatcgtggc tggccacgac gggcgttcct tgcgcagctg
     4681 tgctcgacgt tgtcactgaa gcgggaaggg actggctgct attgggcgaa gtgccggggc
     4741 aggatctcct gtcatctcac cttgctcctg ccgagaaagt atccatcatg gctgatgcaa
     4801 tgcggcggct gcatacgctt gatccggcta cctgcccatt cgaccaccaa gcgaaacatc
     4861 gcatcgagcg agcacgtact cggatggaag ccggtcttgt cgatcaggat gatctggacg
     4921 aagagcatca ggggctcgcg ccagccgaac tgttcgccag gctcaaggcg agcatgcccg
     4981 acggcgagga tctcgtcgtg acccatggcg atgcctgctt gccgaatatc atggtggaaa
     5041 atggccgctt ttctggattc atcgactgtg gccggctggg tgtggcggac cgctatcagg
     5101 acatagcgtt ggctacccgt gatattgctg aagagcttgg cggcgaatgg gctgaccgct
     5161 tcctcgtgct ttacggtatc gccgctcccg attcgcagcg catcgccttc tatcgccttc
     5221 ttgacgagtt cttctgagcg ggactctggg gttcgaaatg accgaccaag cgacgcccaa
     5281 cctgccatca cgagatttcg attccaccgc cgccttctat gaaaggttgg gcttcggaat
     5341 cgttttccgg gacgccggct ggatgatcct ccagcgcggg gatctcatgc tggagttctt
     5401 cgcccaccct agggggaggc taactgaaac acggaaggag acaataccgg aaggaacccg
     5461 cgctatgacg gcaataaaaa gacagaataa aacgcacggt gttgggtcgt ttgttcataa
     5521 acgcggggtt cggtcccagg gctggcactc tgtcgatacc ccaccgagac cccattgggg
     5581 ccaatacgcc cgcgtttctt ccttttcccc accccacccc ccaagttcgg gtgaaggccc
     5641 agggctcgca gccaacgtcg gggcggcagg ccctgccata gcctcaggtt actcatatat
     5701 actttagatt gatttaaaac ttcattttta atttaaaagg atctaggtga agatcctttt
     5761 tgataatctc atgaccaaaa tcccttaacg tgagttttcg ttccactgag cgtcagaccc
     5821 c
//
